>Addgene plasmid #50455 | pAAV-hSyn-DIO-HA-hM4D(Gi)-IRES-mCitrine | depositor full sequence | sequence record 75401 | pAAV-hSyn-DIO-HA-hM4D(Gi)-IRES-mCitrine sequence 7610 bps
CCTGCAGGCAGCTGCGCGCTCGCTCGCTCACTGAGGCCGCCCGGGCAAAGCCCGGGCGTCGGGCGACCTT
TGGTCGCCCGGCCTCAGTGAGCGAGCGAGCGCGCAGAGAGGGAGTGGCCAACTCCATCACTAGGGGTTCC
TGCGGCCGCACGCGTGTGTCTAGACTGCAGAGGGCCCTGCGTATGAGTGCAAGTGGGTTTTAGGACCAGG
ATGAGGCGGGGTGGGGGTGCCTACCTGACGACCGACCCCGACCCACTGGACAAGCACCCAACCCCCATTC
CCCAAATTGCGCATCCCCTATCAGAGAGGGGGAGGGGAAACAGGATGCGGCGAGGCGCGTGCGCACTGCC
AGCTTCAGCACCGCGGACAGTGCCTTCGCCCCCGCCTGGCGGCGCGCGCCACCGCCGCCTCAGCACTGAA
GGCGCGCTGACGTCACTCGCCGGTCCCCCGCAAACTCCCCTTCCCGGCCACCTTGGTCGCGTCCGCGCCG
CCGCCGGCCCAGCCGGACCGCACCACGCGAGGCGCGAGATAGGGGGGCACGGGCGCGACCATCTGCGCTG
CGGCGCCGGCGACTCAGCGCTGCCTCAGTCTGCGGTGGGCAGCGGAGGAGTCGTGTCGTGCCTGAGAGCG
CAGTCGAGAAGGTACCGGATCCTCTAGAGTCGACTCCGGAATAACTTCGTATAGGATACTTTATACGAAG
TTATGCAGAATGGTAGCTGGATTGTAGCTGCTATTAGCAATATGAAACCTCTTAATAACTTCGTATAGCA
TACATTATACGAAGTTATGGCGCGCCCTATCACTTGTACAGCTCGTCCATGCCGAGAGTGATCCCGGCGG
CGGTCACGAACTCCAGCAGGACCATGTGATCGCGCTTCTCGTTGGGGTCTTTGCTCAGTTTGGACTGGTA
GCTCAGGTAGTGGTTGTCGGGCAGCAGCACGGGGCCGTCGCCGATGGGGGTGTTCTGCTGGTAGTGGTCG
GCGAGCTGCACGCTGCCGTCCTCGATGTTGTGGCGGATCTTGAAGTTCACCTTGATGCCGTTCTTCTGCT
TGTCGGCCATGATATAGACGTTGTGGCTGTTGTAGTTGTACTCCAGCTTGTGCCCCAGGATGTTGCCGTC
CTCCTTGAAGTCGATGCCCTTCAGCTCGATGCGGTTCACCAGGGTGTCGCCCTCGAACTTCACCTCGGCG
CGGGTCTTGTAGTTGCCGTCGTCCTTGAAGAAGATGGTGCGCTCCTGGACGTAGCCTTCGGGCATGGCGG
ACTTGAAGAAGTCGTGCTGCTTCATGTGGTCGGGGTAGCGGGCGAAGCACATCAGGCCGTAGCCGAAGGT
GGTCACGAGGGTGGGCCAGGGCACGGGCAGCTTGCCGGTGGTGCAGATGAACTTCAGGGTCAGCTTGCCG
TAGGTGGCATCGCCCTCGCCCTCGCCGGACACGCTGAACTTGTGGCCGTTTACGTCGCCGTCCAGCTCGA
CCAGGATGGGCACCACCCCGGTGAACAGCTCCTCGCCCTTGCTCACCATGGTGGCTTATCATCGTGTTTT
TCAAAGGAAAACCACGTCCCCGTGGTTCGGGGGGCCTAGACGTTTTTTTAACCTCGACTAAACACATGTA
AAGCATGTGCACCGAGGCCCCAGATCAGATCCCATACAATGGGGTACCTTCTGGGCATCCTTCAGCCCCT
TGTTGAATACGCTTGAGGAGAGCCATTTGACTCTTTCCACAACTATCCAACTCACAACGTGGCACTGGGG
TTGTGCCGCCTTTGCAGGTGTATCTTATACACGTGGCTTTTGGCCGCAGAGGCACCTGTCGCCAGGTGGG
GGGTTCCGCTGCCTGCAAAGGGTCGCTACAGACGTTGTTTGTCTTCAAGAAGCTTCCAGAGGAACTGCTT
CCTTCACGACATTCAACAGACCTTGCATTCCTTTGGCGAGAGGGGAAAGACCCCTAGGAATGCTCGTCAA
GAAGACAGGGCCAGGTTTCCGGGCCCTCACATTGCCAAAAGACGGCAATATGGTGGAAAATAACATATAG
ACAAACGCACACCGGCCTTATTCCAAGCGGCTTCGGCCAGTAACGTTAGGGGGGGGGGAGGGAGAGGGGC
GATATCGCGGCCGCCTACCTGGCAGTGCCGATGTTCCGATACTGGCACAGCAGCAGGTGCCGGAAGGTCT
TTTTAAAGGTGGCGTTGCACAGAGCATAGCAGGCAGGGTTGATGGTGCTGTTGACGTAGCAGAGCCAGTA
GCCAATGGACCACACCGTGTCAGGGATGCAGCTCTGGCAGAAGGTGTTCACCAGGACCATGACGTTGTAG
GGCGTCCAGGTGAGGATGAAGGCAAGCAGAATGGCAAAGATCGTTCGTGTCACTTTGCGCTCCCGGGCCG
CCATCTGCCGCTTCTTGCGCACCTGGTTGCGAGCGATGCTGGCGAACTTGCGGGCCACGTTGGCCGCAGG
GCGCATGCCAGCCGGCGTGGCAGGCACAATCTCAATGGCTGTCACACACTCATTGCCTGTCTGCTTCGTC
ACAATCTGGATCTTGGACCATCTGGAGGCTGGGTTGAGGGCCCGCGGCTGCAGGGGAGGGGCGGGCATGG
CGGGCGTGGTGGCCTCTGTGGTGGACAGCTCTGTGGCTGGGCGTTCCTTGGTGTTCTGGGTGGCACTGCC
TGAGCTGGACTCATTGGAAGTGTCCTTATCAGCCACGGGGCGCGGTGGCGGTGGCAGCGCTGGCGGGGGG
GCCTCCTCCAGCTTGCCATTGCGCAGCTCCTCCCGGGCGGCCTCCCCGGGCGGGGGCTTCTTGACGCTCT
GCTTCATTAGTGGGCTCTTGAGGAAGGCCAGCGTCTTGGCTTTCTTCTCCTTCGGGCCCTCGGGCCGGTG
CTTGTGGACTCGGCTGCGACTGGCCAGGGAGATGTGGATGTACAGCACCGTCATGATGACCACAGGCAGG
TAGAAGCCAGCAATGGCTGTGCCAAAGGTCACTGCTGGGTTGGACAGGAACTGGATGAAGCACTGGTTGT
CGGGCACCGTCCGCTTACCCACCACAAACTGCCAGAACAAGATGGCAGGCGCCCAGAGCACGAAGGACAG
TACCCAGGCAGCAGCAATCATGAGGCCTGCCATCTTGGTGGTGCGCCGGGCAGGGTAGGTGAGAGGCTTG
GTGACGCAGAAGTAGCGGTCAAAGCTGATGATGAGAAGGTTCATGACGGAGGCGTTGCTCACCACGCAGT
CCAGGGCCAGCCACAGGTCGCAGACCACGGCGCCCAGGGGCCAGTAGCCCTTGATGATGTACACGGTGTA
GAGGTTCATGGAGAAGGCGCCTATGATGAGATCAGCACACGCCAGGCTGAAGAGGAAGTAGTTGTTGACT
GTCTGCAGCTGCCTGTTGACCTTGATGGACAGCATCACCAGGATGTTGCCCACGACAGTCACCAGGCTCA
GGGAGCCTGTCACTGTGGCAATGAAGACCATTTCCACCGTCTCATAGCGATTGTGGGATGATGACGTGAC
CAGGCGCACGGACTGATTGCCCGAGCTGCCATTGACAGGTGTGAAGTTGGCCATAGCGTAATCTGGAACA
TCGTATGGGTACATGGTGGCTAGCATAACTTCGTATAAAGTATCCTATACGAAGTTATTTGCCTTAACCC
AGAAATTATCACTGTTATTCTTTAGAATGGTGCAAAGAATAACTTCGTATAATGTATGCTATACGAAGTT
ATGAATTCGATATCAAGCTTATCGATAATCAACCTCTGGATTACAAAATTTGTGAAAGATTGACTGGTAT
TCTTAACTATGTTGCTCCTTTTACGCTATGTGGATACGCTGCTTTAATGCCTTTGTATCATGCTATTGCT
TCCCGTATGGCTTTCATTTTCTCCTCCTTGTATAAATCCTGGTTGCTGTCTCTTTATGAGGAGTTGTGGC
CCGTTGTCAGGCAACGTGGCGTGGTGTGCACTGTGTTTGCTGACGCAACCCCCACTGGTTGGGGCATTGC
CACCACCTGTCAGCTCCTTTCCGGGACTTTCGCTTTCCCCCTCCCTATTGCCACGGCGGAACTCATCGCC
GCCTGCCTTGCCCGCTGCTGGACAGGGGCTCGGCTGTTGGGCACTGACAATTCCGTGGTGTTGTCGGGGA
AATCATCGTCCTTTCCTTGGCTGCTCGCCTATGTTGCCACCTGGATTCTGCGCGGGACGTCCTTCTGCTA
CGTCCCTTCGGCCCTCAATCCAGCGGACCTTCCTTCCCGCGGCCTGCTGCCGGCTCTGCGGCCTCTTCCG
CGTCTTCGCCTTCGCCCTCAGACGAGTCGGATCTCCCTTTGGGCCGCCTCCCCGCATCGATACCGAGCGC
TGCTCGAGAGATCTACGGGTGGCATCCCTGTGACCCCTCCCCAGTGCCTCTCCTGGCCCTGGAAGTTGCC
ACTCCAGTGCCCACCAGCCTTGTCCTAATAAAATTAAGTTGCATCATTTTGTCTGACTAGGTGTCCTTCT
ATAATATTATGGGGTGGAGGGGGGTGGTATGGAGCAAGGGGCAAGTTGGGAAGACAACCTGTAGGGCCTG
CGGGGTCTATTGGGAACCAAGCTGGAGTGCAGTGGCACAATCTTGGCTCACTGCAATCTCCGCCTCCTGG
GTTCAAGCGATTCTCCTGCCTCAGCCTCCCGAGTTGTTGGGATTCCAGGCATGCATGACCAGGCTCAGCT
AATTTTTGTTTTTTTGGTAGAGACGGGGTTTCACCATATTGGCCAGGCTGGTCTCCAACTCCTAATCTCA
GGTGATCTACCCACCTTGGCCTCCCAAATTGCTGGGATTACAGGCGTGAACCACTGCTCCCTTCCCTGTC
CTTCTGATTTTGTAGGTAACCACGTGCGGACCGAGCGGCCGCAGGAACCCCTAGTGATGGAGTTGGCCAC
TCCCTCTCTGCGCGCTCGCTCGCTCACTGAGGCCGGGCGACCAAAGGTCGCCCGACGCCCGGGCTTTGCC
CGGGCGGCCTCAGTGAGCGAGCGAGCGCGCAGCTGCCTGCAGGGGCGCCTGATGCGGTATTTTCTCCTTA
CGCATCTGTGCGGTATTTCACACCGCATA
[142 nt withheld, positions 5070-5211]
C
[141 nt withheld, positions 5213-5353]
CCTTTGACGTTGGAGTCCACGTTCTTT
[37 nt withheld, positions 5381-5417]
ACCCTATCTCGGGCTATTCTTTTGATTTATAAGGGATTTTGCCGATTTCGGCCTATTGGTTAAAAAATGA
GCTGATTTAACAAAAATTTAACGCGAATTTTAACAAAATATTAACGTTTACAATTTTATGGTGCACTCTC
AGTACAATCTGCTCTGATGCCGCATAGTTAAGCCAGCCCCGACACCCGCCAACACCCGCTGACGCGCCCT
GACGGGCTTGTCTGCTCCCGGCATCCGCTTACAGACAAGCTGTGACCGTCTCCGGGAGCTGCATGTGTCA
GAGGTTTTCACCGTCATCACCGAAACGCGCGAGACGAAAGGGCCTCGTGATACGCCTATTTTTATAGGTT
AATGTCATGATAATAATGGTTTCTTAGACGTCAGGTGGCACTTTTCGGGGAAATGTGCGCGGAACCCCTA
TTTGTTTATTTTTCTAAATACATTCAAATATGTATCCGCTCATGAGACAATAACCCTGATAAATGCTTCA
ATAATATTGAAAAAGGAAGAGTATGAGTATTCAACATTTCCGTGTCGCCCTTATTCCCTTTTTTGCGGCA
TTTTGCCTTCCTGTTTTTGCTCACCCAGAAACGCTGGTGAAAGTAAAAGATGCTGAAGATCAGTTGGGTG
CACGAGTGGGTTACATCGAACTGGATCTCAACAGCGGTAAGATCCTTGAGAGTTTTCGCCCCGAAGAACG
TTTTCCAATGATGAGCACTTTTAAAGTTCTGCTATGTGGCGCGGTATTATCCCGTATTGACGCCGGGCAA
GAGCAACTCGGTCGCCGCATACACTATTCTCAGAATGACTTGGTTGAGTACTCACCAGTCACAGAAAAGC
ATCTTACGGATGGCATGACAGTAAGAGAATTATGCAGTGCTGCCATAACCATGAGTGATAACACTGCGGC
CAACTTACTTCTGACAACGATCGGAGGACCGAAGGAGCTAACCGCTTTTTTGCACAACATGGGGGATCAT
GTAACTCGCCTTGATCGTTGGGAACCGGAGCTGAATGAAGCCATACCAAACGACGAGCGTGACACCACGA
TGCCTGTAGCAATGGCAACAACGTTGCGCAAACTATTAACTGGCGAACTACTTACTCTAGCTTCCCGGCA
ACAATTAATAGACTGGATGGAGGCGGATAAAGTTGCAGGACCACTTCTGCGCTCGGCCCTTCCGGCTGGC
TGGTTTATTGCTGATAAATCTGGAGCCGGTGAGCGTGGGTCTCGCGGTATCATTGCAGCACTGGGGCCAG
ATGGTAAGCCCTCCCGTATCGTAGTTATCTACACGACGGGGAGTCAGGCAACTATGGATGAACGAAATAG
ACAGATCGCTGAGATAGGTGCCTCACTGATTAAGCATTGGTAACTGTCAGACCAAGTTTACTCATATATA
CTTTAGATTGATTTAAAACTTCATTTTTAATTTAAAAGGATCTAGGTGAAGATCCTTTTTGATAATCTCA
TGACCAAAATCCCTTAACGTGAGTTTTCGTTCCACTGAGCGTCAGACCCCGTAGAAAAGATCAAAGGATC
TTCTTGAGATCCTTTTTTTCTGCGCGTAATCTGCTGCTTGCAAACAAAAAAACCACCGCTACCAGCGGTG
GTTTGTTTGCCGGATCAAGAGCTACCAACTCTTTTTCCGAAGGTAACTGGCTTCAGCAGAGCGCAGATAC
CAAATACTGTCCTTCTAGTGTAGCCGTAGTTAGGCCACCACTTCAAGAACTCTGTAGCACCGCCTACATA
CCTCGCTCTGCTAATCCTGTTACCAGTGGCTGCTGCCAGTGGCGATAAGTCGTGTCTTACCGGGTTGGAC
TCAAGACGATAGTTACCGGATAAGGCGCAGCGGTCGGGCTGAACGGGGGGTTCGTGCACACAGCCCAGCT
TGGAGCGAACGACCTACACCGAACTGAGATACCTACAGCGTGAGCTATGAGAAAGCGCCACGCTTCCCGA
AGGGAGAAAGGCGGACAGGTATCCGGTAAGCGGCAGGGTCGGAACAGGAGAGCGCACGAGGGAGCTTCCA
GGGGGAAACGCCTGGTATCTTTATAGTCCTGTCGGGTTTCGCCACCTCTGACTTGAGCGTCGATTTTTGT
GATGCTCGTCAGGGGGGCGGAGCCTATGGAAAAACGCCAGCAACGCGGCCTTTTTACGGTTCCTGGCCTT
TTGCTGGCCTTTTGCTCACATGT
Features (pLannotate 1.2.2; 24 found; start..end, strand, type, name):
      1..141     -  repeat_region  AAV2 ITR: inverted terminal repeat of adeno-associated virus serotype 2 inverted
    186..633     +  promoter       hSyn promoter: human synapsin I promoter; confers neuron-specific expression (Kügler et al., 2003)
    647..664     +  misc_feature   MCS (fragment): pUC18/19 multiple cloning site
    671..704     +  protein_bind   lox2272: Cre-mediated recombination occurs in the 8-bp core sequence (GGATACTT). lox2272 sites are compatible with each other, but incompatible with loxP or loxN sites (Lee and Saito, 1988). Cre recombinase
    705..754     -  intron         β-globin intron (fragment): internally truncated intron from human β-globin
    755..788     +  protein_bind   loxP: Cre-mediated recombination occurs in the 8-bp core sequence (GCATACAT). Cre recombinase
    803..1519    -  CDS            mCitrine: mCitrine is a basic (constitutively fluorescent) yellow fluorescent protein published in 2001, derived from Aequorea victoria.
   1526..1988    -  misc_feature   IRES: internal ribosome entry site (IRES) of the encephalomyocarditis virus (EMCV)
   2118..3554    -  CDS            CHRM4: ACM4_HUMAN - Experimental evidence at protein level: Swiss-Prot protein existence level 1. The muscarinic acetylcholine receptor mediates various cellular responses, including inhibition of adenylate cyclase, breakdown of phosphoinositides and modulation of potassium channels through the action of G proteins. Primary transducing effect is inhibition of adenylate cyclase. From Homo sapiens (Human).
   3555..3581    -  CDS            3xHA (fragment): three tandem HA epitope tags
   3595..3628    -  protein_bind   lox2272: Cre-mediated recombination occurs in the 8-bp core sequence (GGATACTT). lox2272 sites are compatible with each other, but incompatible with loxP or loxN sites (Lee and Saito, 1988). Cre recombinase
   3629..3678    -  intron         β-globin intron (fragment): internally truncated intron from human β-globin
   3679..3712    -  protein_bind   loxP: Cre-mediated recombination occurs in the 8-bp core sequence (GCATACAT). Cre recombinase
   3713..3737    +  misc_feature   MCS (fragment): pBluescript multiple cloning site
   3737..4325    +  misc_feature   WPRE: woodchuck hepatitis virus posttranscriptional regulatory element
   4357..4833    +  polyA_signal   hGH poly(A) signal: human growth hormone polyadenylation signal
   4873..5013    +  repeat_region  AAV2 ITR: inverted terminal repeat of adeno-associated virus serotype 2 inverted
   5018..5069    -  misc_feature   bom (fragment): basis of mobility region from pBR322
   5088..5468    +  rep_origin     M13 ori (sequence partly withheld): M13 bacteriophage origin of replication; arrow indicates direction of (+) strand synthesis
   5544..5593    -  misc_feature   bom (fragment): basis of mobility region from pBR322
   5695..5730    -  CDS            rop (fragment): Rop protein, which maintains plasmids at low copy number; rop
   5825..5929    +  promoter       AmpR promoter: bla
   5930..6790    +  CDS            AmpR: β-lactamase; bla; confers resistance to ampicillin, carbenicillin, and related antibiotics
   6961..7549    +  rep_origin     ori: high-copy-number ColE1/pMB1/pBR322/pUC origin of replication
