>Addgene plasmid #50455 | pAAV-hSyn-DIO-HA-hM4D(Gi)-IRES-mCitrine | addgene full sequence | sequence record 214301 | Addgene NGS Result
TCACTGAGGCCGCCCGGGCGTCGGGCGACCTTTGGTCGCCCGGCCTCAGTGAGCGAGCGAGCGCGCAGAG
AGGGAGTGGCCAACTCCATCACTAGGGGTTCCTGCGGCCGCACGCGTGTGTCTAGACTGCAGAGGGCCCT
GCGTATGAGTGCAAGTGGGTTTTAGGACCAGGATGAGGCGGGGTGGGGGTGCCTACCTGACGACCGACCC
CGACCCACTGGACAAGCACCCAACCCCCATTCCCCAAATTGCGCATCCCCTATCAGAGAGGGGGAGGGGA
AACAGGATGCGGCGAGGCGCGTGCGCACTGCCAGCTTCAGCACCGCGGACAGTGCCTTCGCCCCCGCCTG
GCGGCGCGCGCCACCGCCGCCTCAGCACTGAAGGCGCGCTGACGTCACTCGCCGGTCCCCCGCAAACTCC
CCTTCCCGGCCACCTTGGTCGCGTCCGCGCCGCCGCCGGCCCAGCCGGACCGCACCACGCGAGGCGCGAG
ATAGGGGGGCACGGGCGCGACCATCTGCGCTGCGGCGCCGGCGACTCAGCGCTGCCTCAGTCTGCGGTGG
GCAGCGGAGGAGTCGTGTCGTGCCTGAGAGCGCAGTCGAGAAGGTACCGGATCCTCTAGAGTCGACTCCG
GAATAACTTCGTATAGGATACTTTATACGAAGTTATGCAGAATGGTAGCTGGATTGTAGCTGCTATTAGC
AATATGAAACCTCTTAATAACTTCGTATAGCATACATTATACGAAGTTATGGCGCGCCCTATCACTTGTA
CAGCTCGTCCATGCCGAGAGTGATCCCGGCGGCGGTCACGAACTCCAGCAGGACCATGTGATCGCGCTTC
TCGTTGGGGTCTTTGCTCAGTTTGGACTGGTAGCTCAGGTAGTGGTTGTCGGGCAGCAGCACGGGGCCGT
CGCCGATGGGGGTGTTCTGCTGGTAGTGGTCGGCGAGCTGCACGCTGCCGTCCTCGATGTTGTGGCGGAT
CTTGAAGTTCACCTTGATGCCGTTCTTCTGCTTGTCGGCCATGATATAGACGTTGTGGCTGTTGTAGTTG
TACTCCAGCTTGTGCCCCAGGATGTTGCCGTCCTCCTTGAAGTCGATGCCCTTCAGCTCGATGCGGTTCA
CCAGGGTGTCGCCCTCGAACTTCACCTCGGCGCGGGTCTTGTAGTTGCCGTCGTCCTTGAAGAAGATGGT
GCGCTCCTGGACGTAGCCTTCGGGCATGGCGGACTTGAAGAAGTCGTGCTGCTTCATGTGGTCGGGGTAG
CGGGCGAAGCACATCAGGCCGTAGCCGAAGGTGGTCACGAGGGTGGGCCAGGGCACGGGCAGCTTGCCGG
TGGTGCAGATGAACTTCAGGGTCAGCTTGCCGTAGGTGGCATCGCCCTCGCCCTCGCCGGACACGCTGAA
CTTGTGGCCGTTTACGTCGCCGTCCAGCTCGACCAGGATGGGCACCACCCCGGTGAACAGCTCCTCGCCC
TTGCTCACCATGGTGGCTTATCATCGTGTTTTTCAAAGGAAAACCACGTCCCCGTGGTTCGGGGGGCCTA
GACGTTTTTTTAACCTCGACTAAACACATGTAAAGCATGTGCACCGAGGCCCCAGATCAGATCCCATACA
ATGGGGTACCTTCTGGGCATCCTTCAGCCCCTTGTTGAATACGCTTGAGGAGAGCCATTTGACTCTTTCC
ACAACTATCCAACTCACAACGTGGCACTGGGGTTGTGCCGCCTTTGCAGGTGTATCTTATACACGTGGCT
TTTGGCCGCAGAGGCACCTGTCGCCAGGTGGGGGGTTCCGCTGCCTGCAAAGGGTCGCTACAGACGTTGT
TTGTCTTCAAGAAGCTTCCAGAGGAACTGCTTCCTTCACGACATTCAACAGACCTTGCATTCCTTTGGCG
AGAGGGGAAAGACCCCTAGGAATGCTCGTCAAGAAGACAGGGCCAGGTTTCCGGGCCCTCACATTGCCAA
AAGACGGCAATATGGTGGAAAATAACATATAGACAAACGCACACCGGCCTTATTCCAAGCGGCTTCGGCC
AGTAACGTTAGGGGGGGGGGAGGGAGAGGGGCGATATCGCGGCCGCCTACCTGGCAGTGCCGATGTTCCG
ATACTGGCACAGCAGCAGGTGCCGGAAGGTCTTTTTAAAGGTGGCGTTGCACAGAGCATAGCAGGCAGGG
TTGATGGTGCTGTTGACGTAGCAGAGCCAGTAGCCAATGGACCACACCGTGTCAGGGATGCAGCTCTGGC
AGAAGGTGTTCACCAGGACCATGACGTTGTAGGGCGTCCAGGTGAGGATGAAGGCAAGCAGAATGGCAAA
GATCGTTCGTGTCACTTTGCGCTCCCGGGCCGCCATCTGCCGCTTCTTGCGCACCTGGTTGCGAGCGATG
CTGGCGAACTTGCGGGCCACGTTGGCCGCAGGGCGCATGCCAGCCGGCGTGGCAGGCACAATCTCAATGG
CTGTCACACACTCATTGCCTGTCTGCTTCGTCACAATCTGGATCTTGGACCATCTGGAGGCTGGGTTGAG
GGCCCGCGGCTGCAGGGGAGGGGCGGGCATGGCGGGCGTGGTGGCCTCTGTGGTGGACAGCTCTGTGGCT
GGGCGTTCCTTGGTGTTCTGGGTGGCACTGCCTGAGCTGGACTCATTGGAAGTGTCCTTATCAGCCACGG
GGCGCGGTGGCGGTGGCAGCGCTGGCGGGGGGGCCTCCTCCAGCTTGCCATTGCGCAGCTCCTCCCGGGC
GGCCTCCCCGGGCGGGGGCTTCTTGACGCTCTGCTTCATTAGTGGGCTCTTGAGGAAGGCCAGCGTCTTG
GCTTTCTTCTCCTTCGGGCCCTCGGGCCGGTGCTTGTGGACTCGGCTGCGACTGGCCAGGGAGATGTGGA
TGTACAGCACCGTCATGATGACCACAGGCAGGTAGAAGCCAGCAATGGCTGTGCCAAAGGTCACTGCTGG
GTTGGACAGGAACTGGATGAAGCACTGGTTGTCGGGCACCGTCCGCTTACCCACCACAAACTGCCAGAAC
AAGATGGCAGGCGCCCAGAGCACGAAGGACAGTACCCAGGCAGCAGCAATCATGAGGCCTGCCATCTTGG
TGGTGCGCCGGGCAGGGTAGGTGAGAGGCTTGGTGACGCAGAAGTAGCGGTCAAAGCTGATGATGAGAAG
GTTCATGACGGAGGCGTTGCTCACCACGCAGTCCAGGGCCAGCCACAGGTCGCAGACCACGGCGCCCAGG
GGCCAGTAGCCCTTGATGATGTACACGGTGTAGAGGTTCATGGAGAAGGCGCCTATGATGAGATCAGCAC
ACGCCAGGCTGAAGAGGAAGTAGTTGTTGACTGTCTGCAGCTGCCTGTTGACCTTGATGGACAGCATCAC
CAGGATGTTGCCCACGACAGTCACCAGGCTCAGGGAGCCTGTCACTGTGGCAATGAAGACCATTTCCACC
GTCTCATAGCGATTGTGGGATGATGACGTGACCAGGCGCACGGACTGATTGCCCGAGCTGCCATTGACAG
GTGTGAAGTTGGCCATAGCGTAATCTGGAACATCGTATGGGTACATGGTGGCTAGCATAACTTCGTATAA
AGTATCCTATACGAAGTTATTTGCCTTAACCCAGAAATTATCACTGTTATTCTTTAGAATGGTGCAAAGA
ATAACTTCGTATAATGTATGCTATACGAAGTTATGAATTCGATATCAAGCTTATCGATAATCAACCTCTG
GATTACAAAATTTGTGAAAGATTGACTGGTATTCTTAACTATGTTGCTCCTTTTACGCTATGTGGATACG
CTGCTTTAATGCCTTTGTATCATGCTATTGCTTCCCGTATGGCTTTCATTTTCTCCTCCTTGTATAAATC
CTGGTTGCTGTCTCTTTATGAGGAGTTGTGGCCCGTTGTCAGGCAACGTGGCGTGGTGTGCACTGTGTTT
GCTGACGCAACCCCCACTGGTTGGGGCATTGCCACCACCTGTCAGCTCCTTTCCGGGACTTTCGCTTTCC
CCCTCCCTATTGCCACGGCGGAACTCATCGCCGCCTGCCTTGCCCGCTGCTGGACAGGGGCTCGGCTGTT
GGGCACTGACAATTCCGTGGTGTTGTCGGGGAAATCATCGTCCTTTCCTTGGCTGCTCGCCTATGTTGCC
ACCTGGATTCTGCGCGGGACGTCCTTCTGCTACGTCCCTTCGGCCCTCAATCCAGCGGACCTTCCTTCCC
GCGGCCTGCTGCCGGCTCTGCGGCCTCTTCCGCGTCTTCGCCTTCGCCCTCAGACGAGTCGGATCTCCCT
TTGGGCCGCCTCCCCGCATCGATACCGAGCGCTGCTCGAGAGATCTACGGGTGGCATCCCTGTGACCCCT
CCCCAGTGCCTCTCCTGGCCCTGGAAGTTGCCACTCCAGTGCCCACCAGCCTTGTCCTAATAAAATTAAG
TTGCATCATTTTGTCTGACTAGGTGTCCTTCTATAATATTATGGGGTGGAGGGGGGTGGTATGGAGCAAG
GGGCAAGTTGGGAAGACAACCTGTAGGGCCTGCGGGGTCTATTGGGAACCAAGCTGGAGTGCAGTGGCAC
AATCTTGGCTCACTGCAATCTCCGCCTCCTGGGTTCAAGCGATTCTCCTGCCTCAGCCTCCCGAGTTGTT
GGGATTCCAGGCATGCATGACCAGGCTCAGCTAATTTTTGTTTTTTTGGTAGAGACGGGGTTTCACCATA
TTGGCCAGGCTGGTCTCCAACTCCTAATCTCAGGTGATCTACCCACCTTGGCCTCCCAAATTGCTGGGAT
TACAGGCGTGAACCACTGCTCCCTTCCCTGTCCTTCTGATTTTGTAGGTAACCACGTGCGGACCGAGCGG
CCGCAGGAACCCCTAGTGATGGAGTTGGCCACTCCCTCTCTGCGCGCTCGCTCGCTCACTGAGGCCGGGC
GACCAAAGGTCGCCCGACGCCCGGGCTTTGCCCGGGCGGCCTCAGTGAGCGAGCGAGCGCGCAGCTGCCT
GCAGGGGCGCCTGATGCGGTATTTTCTCCTTACGCATCTGTGCGGTATTTCACACCGCATA
[95 nt withheld, positions 5032-5126]
T
[46 nt withheld, positions 5128-5173]
C
[141 nt withheld, positions 5175-5315]
CCTTTGACGTTGGAGTCCACGTTCTTT
[37 nt withheld, positions 5343-5379]
ACTCTATCTCGGGCTATTCTTTTGATTTATAAGGGATTTTGCCGATTTCGGTCTATTGGTTAAAAAATGA
GCTGATTTAACAAAAATTTAACGCGAATTTTAACAAAATATTAACGTTTACAATTTTATGGTGCACTCTC
AGTACAATCTGCTCTGATGCCGCATAGTTAAGCCAGCCCCGACACCCGCCAACACCCGCTGACGCGCCCT
GACGGGCTTGTCTGCTCCCGGCATCCGCTTACAGACAAGCTGTGACCGTCTCCGGGAGCTGCATGTGTCA
GAGGTTTTCACCGTCATCACCGAAACGCGCGAGACGAAAGGGCCTCGTGATACGCCTATTTTTATAGGTT
AATGTCATGATAATAATGGTTTCTTAGACGTCAGGTGGCACTTTTCGGGGAAATGTGCGCGGAACCCCTA
TTTGTTTATTTTTCTAAATACATTCAAATATGTATCCGCTCATGAGACAATAACCCTGATAAATGCTTCA
ATAATATTGAAAAAGGAAGAGTATGAGTATTCAACATTTCCGTGTCGCCCTTATTCCCTTTTTTGCGGCA
TTTTGCCTTCCTGTTTTTGCTCACCCAGAAACGCTGGTGAAAGTAAAAGATGCTGAAGATCAGTTGGGTG
CACGAGTGGGTTACATCGAACTGGATCTCAACAGCGGTAAGATCCTTGAGAGTTTTCGCCCCGAAGAACG
TTTTCCAATGATGAGCACTTTTAAAGTTCTGCTATGTGGCGCGGTATTATCCCGTATTGACGCCGGGCAA
GAGCAACTCGGTCGCCGCATACACTATTCTCAGAATGACTTGGTTGAGTACTCACCAGTCACAGAAAAGC
ATCTTACGGATGGCATGACAGTAAGAGAATTATGCAGTGCTGCCATAACCATGAGTGATAACACTGCGGC
CAACTTACTTCTGACAACGATCGGAGGACCGAAGGAGCTAACCGCTTTTTTGCACAACATGGGGGATCAT
GTAACTCGCCTTGATCGTTGGGAACCGGAGCTGAATGAAGCCATACCAAACGACGAGCGTGACACCACGA
TGCCTGTAGCAATGGCAACAACGTTGCGCAAACTATTAACTGGCGAACTACTTACTCTAGCTTCCCGGCA
ACAATTAATAGACTGGATGGAGGCGGATAAAGTTGCAGGACCACTTCTGCGCTCGGCCCTTCCGGCTGGC
TGGTTTATTGCTGATAAATCTGGAGCCGGTGAGCGTGGGTCTCGCGGTATCATTGCAGCACTGGGGCCAG
ATGGTAAGCCCTCCCGTATCGTAGTTATCTACACGACGGGGAGTCAGGCAACTATGGATGAACGAAATAG
ACAGATCGCTGAGATAGGTGCCTCACTGATTAAGCATTGGTAACTGTCAGACCAAGTTTACTCATATATA
CTTTAGATTGATTTAAAACTTCATTTTTAATTTAAAAGGATCTAGGTGAAGATCCTTTTTGATAATCTCA
TGACCAAAATCCCTTAACGTGAGTTTTCGTTCCACTGAGCGTCAGACCCCGTAGAAAAGATCAAAGGATC
TTCTTGAGATCCTTTTTTTCTGCGCGTAATCTGCTGCTTGCAAACAAAAAAACCACCGCTACCAGCGGTG
GTTTGTTTGCCGGATCAAGAGCTACCAACTCTTTTTCCGAAGGTAACTGGCTTCAGCAGAGCGCAGATAC
CAAATACTGTTCTTCTAGTGTAGCCGTAGTTAGGCCACCACTTCAAGAACTCTGTAGCACCGCCTACATA
CCTCGCTCTGCTAATCCTGTTACCAGTGGCTGCTGCCAGTGGCGATAAGTCGTGTCTTACCGGGTTGGAC
TCAAGACGATAGTTACCGGATAAGGCGCAGCGGTCGGGCTGAACGGGGGGTTCGTGCACACAGCCCAGCT
TGGAGCGAACGACCTACACCGAACTGAGATACCTACAGCGTGAGCTATGAGAAAGCGCCACGCTTCCCGA
AGGGAGAAAGGCGGACAGGTATCCGGTAAGCGGCAGGGTCGGAACAGGAGAGCGCACGAGGGAGCTTCCA
GGGGGAAACGCCTGGTATCTTTATAGTCCTGTCGGGTTTCGCCACCTCTGACTTGAGCGTCGATTTTTGT
GATGCTCGTCAGGGGGGCGGAGCCTATGGAAAAACGCCAGCAACGCGGCCTTTTTACGGTTCCTGGCCTT
TTGCTGGCCTTTTGCTCACATGTCCTGCAGGCAGCTGCGCGCTCGCTCGC
Features (pLannotate 1.2.2; 25 found; start..end, strand, type, name):
     12..103     -  repeat_region  AAV2 ITR (fragment): inverted terminal repeat of adeno-associated virus serotype 2 inverted
    148..595     +  promoter       hSyn promoter: human synapsin I promoter; confers neuron-specific expression (Kügler et al., 2003)
    609..626     +  misc_feature   MCS (fragment): pUC18/19 multiple cloning site
    633..666     +  protein_bind   lox2272: Cre-mediated recombination occurs in the 8-bp core sequence (GGATACTT). lox2272 sites are compatible with each other, but incompatible with loxP or loxN sites (Lee and Saito, 1988). Cre recombinase
    667..716     -  intron         β-globin intron (fragment): internally truncated intron from human β-globin
    717..750     +  protein_bind   loxP: Cre-mediated recombination occurs in the 8-bp core sequence (GCATACAT). Cre recombinase
    765..1481    -  CDS            mCitrine: mCitrine is a basic (constitutively fluorescent) yellow fluorescent protein published in 2001, derived from Aequorea victoria.
   1488..1950    -  misc_feature   IRES: internal ribosome entry site (IRES) of the encephalomyocarditis virus (EMCV)
   2080..3516    -  CDS            CHRM4: ACM4_HUMAN - Experimental evidence at protein level: Swiss-Prot protein existence level 1. The muscarinic acetylcholine receptor mediates various cellular responses, including inhibition of adenylate cyclase, breakdown of phosphoinositides and modulation of potassium channels through the action of G proteins. Primary transducing effect is inhibition of adenylate cyclase. From Homo sapiens (Human).
   3517..3543    -  CDS            3xHA (fragment): three tandem HA epitope tags
   3557..3590    -  protein_bind   lox2272: Cre-mediated recombination occurs in the 8-bp core sequence (GGATACTT). lox2272 sites are compatible with each other, but incompatible with loxP or loxN sites (Lee and Saito, 1988). Cre recombinase
   3591..3640    -  intron         β-globin intron (fragment): internally truncated intron from human β-globin
   3641..3674    -  protein_bind   loxP: Cre-mediated recombination occurs in the 8-bp core sequence (GCATACAT). Cre recombinase
   3675..3699    +  misc_feature   MCS (fragment): pBluescript multiple cloning site
   3699..4287    +  misc_feature   WPRE: woodchuck hepatitis virus posttranscriptional regulatory element
   4319..4795    +  polyA_signal   hGH poly(A) signal: human growth hormone polyadenylation signal
   4835..4975    +  repeat_region  AAV2 ITR: inverted terminal repeat of adeno-associated virus serotype 2 inverted
   4980..5031    -  misc_feature   bom (fragment): basis of mobility region from pBR322
   5050..5505    +  rep_origin     f1 ori (sequence partly withheld): f1 bacteriophage origin of replication; arrow indicates direction of (+) strand synthesis
   5506..5555    -  misc_feature   bom (fragment): basis of mobility region from pBR322
   5657..5692    -  CDS            rop (fragment): Rop protein, which maintains plasmids at low copy number; rop
   5787..5891    +  promoter       AmpR promoter: bla
   5892..6752    +  CDS            AmpR: β-lactamase; bla; confers resistance to ampicillin, carbenicillin, and related antibiotics
   6923..7511    +  rep_origin     ori: high-copy-number ColE1/pMB1/pBR322/pUC origin of replication
   7584..12      +  repeat_region  AAV2 ITR (fragment) (across the origin): inverted terminal repeat of adeno-associated virus serotype 2 inverted
