[The description below was written by a language model from this plasmid's Addgene catalogue record and pLannotate feature annotations shown in this document.]
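Description:
pAAV-hSyn-DIO-HA-hM4D(Gi)-IRES-mCitrine is an AAV transfer plasmid of about 7.6 kb, built on a pAAV backbone, for Cre-dependent, neuron-restricted expression of the inhibitory DREADD hM4D(Gi). It is maintained in bacteria through a ColE1/pUC-type origin and selected with ampicillin via the β-lactamase gene. The backbone also carries an f1/M13 phage origin. The catalogue lists it as low copy and propagated in a recombination-deficient strain, which is the usual way to keep the repeats stable. AAV2 inverted terminal repeats flank the expression cassette and allow it to be packaged into recombinant AAV particles. The depositor sequence and the repository's sequencing result give the same feature layout. The sequenced record is 11 nt shorter, and its left ITR is annotated only as fragments.

Between the ITRs, the human synapsin I promoter faces a cassette placed in reverse orientation. That cassette holds an N-terminal HA epitope tag fused to the human CHRM4 (M4 muscarinic receptor) coding sequence, followed by an EMCV IRES and the yellow fluorescent protein mCitrine. The receptor carries the DREADD mutations, which the record does not itemise and refers to supplemental documents. The cassette is bracketed by opposing pairs of lox2272 and loxP sites, the DIO or "double-floxed" arrangement. Without Cre the coding sequences are antisense to the promoter and are not expressed. Cre inverts the cassette and then excises sites, locking it in the sense orientation. The bicistronic transcript then yields the tagged receptor and a separate mCitrine marker for the expressing cells. A WPRE and the human growth hormone polyadenylation signal downstream enhance transcript processing and expression. The construct is typically used for chemogenetic Gi-coupled silencing of genetically defined neurons in Cre-expressing animals, and was distributed as part of a programme providing GPCR research tools.
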