Addgene plasmid #50455: pAAV-hSyn-DIO-HA-hM4D(Gi)-IRES-mCitrine
Purpose: Double floxed Gi-coupled hM4D-IRES-mCitrine under the control of human synapsin promoter
Depositing lab: Bryan Roth. Depositing organization: University of North Carolina at Chapel Hill.
Backbone
  Vector backbone: pAAV
  Backbone size w/o insert (bp): 4818
  Total vector size (bp): 7610
  Vector type: AAV
Growth in bacteria
  Bacterial resistance: Ampicillin, 100 μg/mL
  Growth temperature: 37°C
  Growth strain: Stbl3
  Copy number: Low Copy
Gene/Insert
  Gene/Insert name: hM4D(Gi)-IRES-mCitrine
  Species: H. sapiens (human)
  Insert size (bp): 2792
  Mutation: See supplemental documents for DREADD mutations
  Entrez Gene: CHRM4 (a.k.a. HM4, M4R)
  Promoter: human Synapsin 1
  Tag / fusion protein: HA (N terminal on backbone)
  Cloning method: Restriction Enzyme; 5′ cloning site Asc I (not destroyed); 3′ cloning site NheI (not destroyed)
  Sequencing primers: 5′ TCGTGTCGTGCCTGAGAGCG; 3′ GCATTAAAGCAGCGTATCCACATAG
Terms and licenses: Academic/Nonprofit Terms; Industry Terms: Not Available to Industry
Depositor comments: These plasmids were generated as part of the Illuminating the Druggable Genome (IDG) program sponsored by the NIH Common Fund. The goal of this program is to identify, gather, and distribute information and resources for proteins that currently are not well-studied yet belong to commonly drug-targeted protein families: protein kinases, non-olfactory G-protein coupled receptors (GPCRs), and ion channels. The IDG program is designed to develop fundamental research tools for understudied proteins, elucidate their function, and disseminate the IDG-related resources and data to the greater scientific community.
How to cite: pAAV-hSyn-DIO-HA-hM4D(Gi)-IRES-mCitrine was a gift from Bryan Roth (Addgene plasmid # 50455 ; http://n2t.net/addgene:50455 ; RRID:Addgene_50455) For viral preps, please replace (Addgene plasmid # 50455) in the above sentence with: (Addgene viral prep # 50455-AAV8)
