>Addgene plasmid #50455 | pAAV-hSyn-DIO-HA-hM4D(Gi)-IRES-mCitrine | addgene partial sequence | sequence record 77686 | WPRE-R 5'-CATAGCGTAAAAGGAGCAACA-3'
AATTTTGTAATCCAGAGGTTGATTATCGATAAGCTTGATATCGAATTCATAACTTCGTATAGCATACATT
ATACGAAGTTATTCTTTGCACCATTCTAAAGAATAACAGTGATAATTTCTGGGTTAAGGCAAATAACTTC
GTATAGGATACTTTATACGAAGTTATGCTAGCCACCATGTACCCATACGATGTTCCAGATTACGCTATGG
CCAACTTCACACCTGTCAATGGCAGCTCGGGCAATCAGTCCGTGCGCCTGGTCACGTCATCATCCCACAA
TCGCTATGAGACGGTGGAAATGGTCTTCATTGCCACAGTGACAGGCTCCCTGAGCCTGGTGACTGTCGTG
GGCAACATCCTGGTGATGCTGTCCATCAAGGTCAACAGGCAGCTGCAGACAGTCAACAACTACTTCCTCT
TCAGCCTGGCGTGTGCTGATCTCATCATAGGCGCCTTCTCCATGAACCTCTACACCGTGTACATCATCAA
GGGCTACTGGCCCCTGGGCGCCGTGGTCTGCGACCTGTGGCTGGCCCTGGACTGCGTGGTGAGCAACGCC
TCCGTCATGAACCTTCTCATCATCAGCTTTGACCGCTACTTCTGCGTCACCAAGCCTCTCACCTACCCTG
CCCGGCGCACCACCAAGATGGCAGGCCTCATGATTGCTGCTGCCTGGGTACTGTCCTTCGTGCTCTGGGC
GCCTGCCATCTTGTTCTGGCAGTTTGTGGTGGGTAAGCGGACGGTGCCCGACAACCAGTGCTTCATCCAG
TTCCTGTCCAACCCAGCAGTGACCTTTGGCACAGCCATTGCTGGCTTCTACCTGCCTGTGGTCATCATGA
CGGTGCTGTACATCCACATCTCCCTGGCCAGTCGCAGCCGAGTCCACAAGCACCGGCCCGAGGGCCCGAA
