>Addgene plasmid #50455 | pAAV-hSyn-DIO-HA-hM4D(Gi)-IRES-mCitrine | addgene partial sequence | sequence record 77749 | hSyn1pro-F 5'-gcaagtgggttttaggacca-3'
TACCTGACGACCGACCCCGACCCACTGGACAAGCACCCAACCCCCATTCCCCAAATTGCGCATCCCCTAT
CAGAGAGGGGGAGGGGAAACAGGATGCGGCGAGGCGCGTGCGCACTGCCAGCTTCAGCACCGCGGACAGT
GCCTTCGCCCCCGCCTGGCGGCGCGCGCCACCGCCGCCTCAGCACTGAAGGCGCGCTGACGTCACTCGCC
GGTCCCCCGCAAACTCCCCTTCCCGGCCACCTTGGTCGCGTCCGCGCCGCCGCCGGCCCAGCCGGACCGC
ACCACGCGAGGCGCGAGATAGGGGGGCACGGGCGCGACCATCTGCGCTGCGGCGCCGGCGACTCAGCGCT
GCCTCAGTCTGCGGTGGGCAGCGGAGGAGTCGTGTCGTGCCTGAGAGCGCAGTCGAGAAGGTACCGGATC
CTCTAGAGTCGACTCCGGAATAACTTCGTATAGGATACTTTATACGAAGTTATGCAGAATGGTAGCTGGA
TTGTAGCTGCTATTAGCAATATGAAACCTCTTAATAACTTCGTATAGCATACATTATACGAAGTTATGGC
GCGCCCTATCACTTGTACAGCTCGTCCATGCCGAGAGTGATCCCGGCGGCGGTCACGAACTCCAGCAGGA
CCATGTGATCGCGCTTCTCGTTGGGGTCTTTGCTCAGTTTGGACTGGTAGCTCAGGTAGTGGTTGTCGGG
CAGCAGCACGGGGCCGTCGCCGATGGGGGTGTTCTGCTGGTAGTGGTCGGCGAGCTGCACGCTGCCGTCC
TCGATGTTGTGGCGGATCTTGAAGTTCACCTTGATGCCGTTCTT
