>Addgene plasmid #50455 | pAAV-hSyn-DIO-HA-hM4D(Gi)-IRES-mCitrine | addgene partial sequence | sequence record 77750 | pCDH-rev 5'-GCATTCCTTTGGCGAGAG-3'
GGGCCAGGTTTCCGGGCCCTCACATTGCCAAAAGACGGCAATATGGTGGAAAATAACATATAGACAAACG
CACACCGGCCTTATTCCAAGCGGCTTCGGCCAGTAACGTTAGGGGGGGGGGAGGGAGAGGGGCGATATCG
CGGCCGCCTACCTGGCAGTGCCGATGTTCCGATACTGGCACAGCAGCAGGTGCCGGAAGGTCTTTTTAAA
GGTGGCGTTGCACAGAGCATAGCAGGCAGGGTTGATGGTGCTGTTGACGTAGCAGAGCCAGTAGCCAATG
GACCACACCGTGTCAGGGATGCAGCTCTGGCAGAAGGTGTTCACCAGGACCATGACGTTGTAGGGCGTCC
AGGTGAGGATGAAGGCAAGCAGAATGGCAAAGATCGTTCGTGTCACTTTGCGCTCCCGGGCCGCCATCTG
CCGCTTCTTGCGCACCTGGTTGCGAGCGATGCTGGCGAACTTGCGGGCCACGTTGGCCGCAGGGCGCATG
CCAGCCGGCGTGGCAGGCACAATCTCAATGGCTGTCACACACTCATTGCCTGTCTGCTTCGTCACAATCT
GGATCTTGGACCATCTGGAGGCTGGGTTGAGGGCCCGCGGCTGCAGGGGAGGGGCGGGCATGGCGGGCGT
GGTGGCCTCTGTGGTGGACAGCTCTGTGGCTGGGCGTTCCTTGGTGTTCTGGGTGGCACTGCCTGAGCTG
GACTCATTGGAAGTGTCCTTATC
